>Addgene plasmid #31058 | Dynactin-4/p62-3XHA | addgene full sequence | sequence record 412167 | Addgene NGS Result
CGTTACATAACTTACGGTAAATGGCCCGCCTGGCTGACCGCCCAACGACCCCCGCCCATTGACGTCAATA
ATGACGTATGTTCCCATAGTAACGCCAATAGGGACTTTCCATTGACGTCAATGGGTGGAGTATTTACGGT
AAACTGCCCACTTGGCAGTACATCAAGTGTATCATATGCCAAGTACGCCCCCTATTGACGTCAATGACGG
TAAATGGCCCGCCTGGCATTATGCCCAGTACATGACCTTATGGGACTTTCCTACTTGGCAGTACATCTAC
GTATTAGTCATCGCTATTACCATGGTGATGCGGTTTTGGCAGTACATCAATGGGCGTGGATAGCGGTTTG
ACTCACGGGGATTTCCAAGTCTCCACCCCATTGACGTCAATGGGAGTTTGTTTTGGCACCAAAATCAACG
GGACTTTCCAAAATGTCGTAACAACTCCGCCCCATTGACGCAAATGGGCGGTAGGCGTGTACGGTGGGAG
GTCTATATAAGCAGAGCTGGTTTAGTGAACCGTCAGATCCGCTAGCGCTACCGGACTCAGATCTCGAGAT
GGCGTCCTTGCTGCAGTCGGACCGGGTTCTCTATCTAGTCCAGGGGAAAAGAAGGTTCGGGCCCCGCTCT
CGCAACTCTACTTCTGCCGCTATTGTAGCGAACTGCGGTCGCTGGAATGTGTGTCTCACGAGGTGGACTC
CCATTATTGTCCCAGTTGTTTAGAAAATATGCCATCGGCTGAAGCCAAACTAAAAAAGAATAGATGTGCC
AATTGTTTTGACTGTCCTGGCTGCATGCACACCCTCTCTACTCGGGCCACGAGCATCTCCACACAGCTTA
CAGATGACCCAGCCAAGACCACCATGAAGAAAGCCTATTACCTGGCATGTGGATTTTGTCGCTGGACGTC
TAGAGATGTGGGCATGGCAGACAAATCTGTAGCTAGTGGCGGTTGGCAGGAACCTGAAAATCCTCACACA
CAACGGATGAACAAATTGATTGAATATTACCAGCAGCTTGCTCAGAAAGAGAAGGTTGAGCGAGATCGCA
AGAAACTGGCACGACGTAGAAACTATATGCCTCTGGCTTTTTCGGACAAATATGGTCTTGGAACCAGGCT
TCAGCGACCACGAGCTGGTGCATCCATCAGTACCCTTGCCGGACTTTCCCTTAAAGAAGGAGAGGATCAG
AAAGAGATAAAGATTGAGCCAGCTCAGGCTGTGGATGAAGTGGAACCTCTACCTGAAGACTATTATACAA
GACCAGTAAATTTAACAGAGGTAACAACCCTTCAGCAGCGTCTGTTACAGCCTGACTTCCAGCCAGTCTG
TGCTTCACAGCTCTATCCTCGCCACAAACATCTTCTGATCAAACGGTCCCTGCGCTGCCGTAAATGTGAA
CATAATTTGAGCAAGCCAGAATTTAACCCAACGTCAATCAAATTCAAAATCCAGCTGGTCGCTGTCAATT
ATATTCCAGAAGTGAGAATCATGTCAATTCCCAACCTTCGCTACATGAAGGAGAGCCAGGTCCTCCTGAC
TCTTACAAATCCAGTTGAGAACCTCACCCATGTGACTCTATTCGAGTGTGAGGAGGGGGACCCTGATGAT
ATCAACAGCACTGCTAAGGTGGTGGTGCCTCCCAAAGAGCTCGTTTTAGCTGGCAAGGATGCAGCAGCAG
AGTACGATGAGTTGGCAGAACCTCAAGACTTTCAGGACGATCCTGACATTATAGCCTTCAGAAAGGCCAA
CAAAGTGGGTATTTTCATCAAAGTTACACCACAGCGTGAGGAGGGTGAAGTGACCGTGTGCTTCAAGATG
AAGCATGATTTTAAAAACCTGGCAGCCCCCATTCGCCCCATTGAAGAAAGTGACCAGGGAACAGAAGTCA
TCTGGCTCACCCAGCATGTGGAACTTAGCTTGGGCCCACTTCTTCCTAAGCTTTACCCATACGATGTTCC
AGATTACGCTTACCCATACGATGTTCCAGATTACGCTTACCCATACGATGTTCCAGATTACGCTTGAGCG
GCCGCGACTCTAGATCATAATCAGCCATACCACATTTGTAGAGGTTTTACTTGCTTTAAAAAACCTCCCA
CACCTCCCCCTGAACCTGAAACATAAAATGAATGCAATTGTTGTTGTTAACTTGTTTATTGCAGCTTATA
ATGGTTACAAATAAAGCAATAGCATCACAAATTTCACAAATAAAGCATTTTTTTCACTGCATTCTAGTTG
TGGTTTGTCCAAACTCATCAATGTATCTTAAGGCGTAAATTGTAAGCGTTAATATTTTGTTAAAATTCGC
GTTAAATTTTTGTTAAATCAGCTCATTTTTTAACCAATAGGCCGAAATCGGCAAAATCCCTTATAAATCA
AAAGAATAGACCGAGATAGGGT
[37 nt withheld, positions 2403-2439]
AAAGAACGTGGACTCCAACGTCAAAGG
[49 nt withheld, positions 2467-2515]
T
[91 nt withheld, positions 2517-2607]
G
[124 nt withheld, positions 2609-2732]
CAGGTGGCACTTTTCGGGGAAATGTGCGCGGAACCCCTATTTGTTTATTTTTCTAAATACATTCAAATAT
GTATCCGCTCATGAGACAATAACCCTGATAAATGCTTCAATAATATTGAAAAAGGAAGAGTCCTGAGGCG
GAAAGAACCAGCTGTGGAATGTGTGTCAGTTAGGGTGTGGAAAGTCCCCAGGCTCCCCAGCAGGCAGAAG
TATGCAAAGCATGCATCTCAATTAGTCAGCAACCAGGTGTGGAAAGTCCCCAGGCTCCCCAGCAGGCAGA
AGTATGCAAAGCATGCATCTCAATTAGTCAGCAACCATAGTCCCGCCCCTAACTCCGCCCATCCCGCCCC
TAACTCCGCCCAGTTCCGCCCATTCTCCGCCCCATGGCTGACTAATTTTTTTTATTTATGCAGAGGCCGA
GGCCGCCTCGGCCTCTGAGCTATTCCAGAAGTAGTGAGGAGGCTTTTTTGGAGGCCTAGGCTTTTGCAAA
GATCGATCAAGAGACAGGATGAGGATCGTTTCGCATGATTGAACAAGATGGATTGCACGCAGGTTCTCCG
GCCGCTTGGGTGGAGAGGCTATTCGGCTATGACTGGGCACAACAGACAATCGGCTGCTCTGATGCCGCCG
TGTTCCGGCTGTCAGCGCAGGGGCGCCCGGTTCTTTTTGTCAAGACCGACCTGTCCGGTGCCCTGAATGA
ACTGCAAGACGAGGCAGCGCGGCTATCGTGGCTGGCCACGACGGGCGTTCCTTGCGCAGCTGTGCTCGAC
GTTGTCACTGAAGCGGGAAGGGACTGGCTGCTATTGGGCGAAGTGCCGGGGCAGGATCTCCTGTCATCTC
ACCTTGCTCCTGCCGAGAAAGTATCCATCATGGCTGATGCAATGCGGCGGCTGCATACGCTTGATCCGGC
TACCTGCCCATTCGACCACCAAGCGAAACATCGCATCGAGCGAGCACGTACTCGGATGGAAGCCGGTCTT
GTCGATCAGGATGATCTGGACGAAGAGCATCAGGGGCTCGCGCCAGCCGAACTGTTCGCCAGGCTCAAGG
CGAGCATGCCCGACGGCGAGGATCTCGTCGTGACCCATGGCGATGCCTGCTTGCCGAATATCATGGTGGA
AAATGGCCGCTTTTCTGGATTCATCGACTGTGGCCGGCTGGGTGTGGCGGACCGCTATCAGGACATAGCG
TTGGCTACCCGTGATATTGCTGAAGAGCTTGGCGGCGAATGGGCTGACCGCTTCCTCGTGCTTTACGGTA
TCGCCGCTCCCGATTCGCAGCGCATCGCCTTCTATCGCCTTCTTGACGAGTTCTTCTGAGCGGGACTCTG
GGGTTCGAAATGACCGACCAAGCGACGCCCAACCTGCCATCACGAGATTTCGATTCCACCGCCGCCTTCT
ATGAAAGGTTGGGCTTCGGAATCGTTTTCCGGGACGCCGGCTGGATGATCCTCCAGCGCGGGGATCTCAT
GCTGGAGTTCTTCGCCCACCCTAGGGGGAGGCTAACTGAAACACGGAAGGAGACAATACCGGAAGGAACC
CGCGCTATGACGGCAATAAAAAGACAGAATAAAACGCACGGTGTTGGGTCGTTTGTTCATAAACGCGGGG
TTCGGTCCCAGGGCTGGCACTCTGTCGATACCCCACCGAGACCCCATTGGGGCCAATACGCCCGCGTTTC
TTCCTTTTCCCCACCCCACCCCCCAAGTTCGGGTGAAGGCCCAGGGCTCGCAGCCAACGTCGGGGCGGCA
GGCCCTGCCATAGCCTCAGGTTACTCATATATACTTTAGATTGATTTAAAACTTCATTTTTAATTTAAAA
GGATCTAGGTGAAGATCCTTTTTGATAATCTCATGACCAAAATCCCTTAACGTGAGTTTTCGTTCCACTG
AGCGTCAGACCCCGTAGAAAAGATCAAAGGATCTTCTTGAGATCCTTTTTTTCTGCGCGTAATCTGCTGC
TTGCAAACAAAAAAACCACCGCTACCAGCGGTGGTTTGTTTGCCGGATCAAGAGCTACCAACTCTTTTTC
CGAAGGTAACTGGCTTCAGCAGAGCGCAGATACCAAATACTGTTCTTCTAGTGTAGCCGTAGTTAGGCCA
CCACTTCAAGAACTCTGTAGCACCGCCTACATACCTCGCTCTGCTAATCCTGTTACCAGTGGCTGCTGCC
AGTGGCGATAAGTCGTGTCTTACCGGGTTGGACTCAAGACGATAGTTACCGGATAAGGCGCAGCGGTCGG
GCTGAACGGGGGGTTCGTGCACACAGCCCAGCTTGGAGCGAACGACCTACACCGAACTGAGATACCTACA
GCGTGAGCTATGAGAAAGCGCCACGCTTCCCGAAGGGAGAAAGGCGGACAGGTATCCGGTAAGCGGCAGG
GTCGGAACAGGAGAGCGCACGAGGGAGCTTCCAGGGGGAAACGCCTGGTATCTTTATAGTCCTGTCGGGT
TTCGCCACCTCTGACTTGAGCGTCGATTTTTGTGATGCTCGTCAGGGGGGCGGAGCCTATGGAAAAACGC
CAGCAACGCGGCCTTTTTACGGTTCCTGGCCTTTTGCTGGCCTTTTGCTCACATGTTCTTTCCTGCGTTA
TCCCCTGATTCTGTGGATAACCGTATTACCGCCATGCATTAGTTATTAATAGTAATCAATTACGGGGTCA
TTAGTTCATAGCCCATATATGGAGTTCCG
Features (pLannotate 1.2.2; 18 found; start..end, strand, type, name):
      1..304     +  enhancer       CMV enhancer: human cytomegalovirus immediate early enhancer
    305..508     +  promoter       CMV promoter: human cytomegalovirus (CMV) immediate early promoter
    531..558     +  misc_feature   MCS (fragment): multiple cloning site
    603..1937    +  CDS            DCTN4: DCTN4_HUMAN - Experimental evidence at protein level: Swiss-Prot protein existence level 1. Could have a dual role in dynein targeting and in ACTR1A/Arp1 subunit of dynactin pointed-end capping. Could be involved in ACTR1A pointed-end binding and in additional roles in linking dynein and dynactin to the cortical cytoskeleton. From Homo sapiens (Human).
   1944..1960    +  CDS            3xHA (fragment): three tandem HA epitope tags
   1971..1987    +  CDS            3xHA (fragment): three tandem HA epitope tags
   1998..2025    +  CDS            3xHA (fragment): three tandem HA epitope tags
   2043..2126    +  CDS            large T antigen (fragment): large T antigen from SV40 (simian virus 40)
   2149..2270    +  polyA_signal   SV40 poly(A) signal: SV40 polyadenylation signal
   2304..2732    -  rep_origin     f1 ori (sequence partly withheld): f1 bacteriophage origin of replication; arrow indicates direction of (+) strand synthesis
   2759..2863    +  promoter       AmpR promoter: bla
   2865..3222    +  promoter       SV40 promoter: SV40 enhancer and early promoter
   3257..4051    +  CDS            NeoR/KanR: aminoglycoside phosphotransferase from Tn5; aph(3')-II (or nptII); confers resistance to neomycin, kanamycin, and G418 (Geneticin®)
   4072..4224    +  CDS            ble (fragment): BLE_KLEPN - Experimental evidence at protein level: Swiss-Prot protein existence level 1. Binding protein with a strong affinity to the bleomycin family of antibiotics. Binds to CL990; an antimitotic-antibiotic compound. From Klebsiella pneumoniae.
   4283..4330    +  polyA_signal   HSV TK poly(A) signal: herpes simplex virus thymidine kinase polyadenylation signal (Cole and Stacy, 1985)
   4421..4437    -  polyA_signal   bGH poly(A) signal (fragment): bovine growth hormone polyadenylation signal
   4659..5247    +  rep_origin     ori: high-copy-number ColE1/pMB1/pBR322/pUC origin of replication
   5362..5421    +  enhancer       CMV enhancer (fragment): human cytomegalovirus immediate early enhancer
