[The description below was written by a language model from this plasmid's Addgene catalogue record and pLannotate feature annotations shown in this document.]
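Description:
Dynactin-4/p62-3XHA is a mammalian expression plasmid built on a modified pEGFP-N1 backbone in which the GFP coding region was removed between HindIII and NotI and replaced with a PCR-synthesized triple HA epitope sequence. The human dynactin subunit 4 open reading frame (DCTN4, also called p62; recorded as isoform c) was then inserted between XhoI and HindIII sites, both of which remain intact, so the protein is expressed with a C-terminal 3xHA tag. In the 5,421 nt sequenced record, transcription is driven by the human cytomegalovirus immediate early enhancer and promoter, and the DCTN4 coding sequence is followed directly by the HA repeats (annotated as three fragments) and then the SV40 polyadenylation signal.

The remainder of the plasmid is standard for this vector family. A high-copy ColE1/pUC-type origin supports propagation in E. coli, and an f1 origin is also present. The Tn5 aminoglycoside phosphotransferase (NeoR/KanR) gene sits downstream of tandem bacterial (bla) and SV40 early promoters and is terminated by the HSV TK polyadenylation signal, so the one gene gives kanamycin resistance in bacteria and can provide G418 selection in mammalian cells. The short large T antigen, ble and bGH poly(A) fragments in the feature table appear to be partial annotation matches rather than functional elements.

The construct is suited to transient or stable expression of HA-tagged dynactin-4 in mammalian cells, allowing detection or pull-down through the HA epitope. The associated publication concerns ankyrin-B interactions with spectrin and dynactin-4 in skeletal muscle.
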