Addgene plasmid #31058: Dynactin-4/p62-3XHA
Depositing lab: Vann Bennett. Depositing organization: Duke University. Publication: Ankyrin-B interactions with spectrin and dynactin-4 are required for dystrophin-based protection of skeletal muscle from exercise injury. Ayalon G, Hostettler JD, Hoffman J, Kizhatil K, Davis JQ, Bennett V. J Biol Chem. 2011 Mar 4. 286(9):7370-8. 10.1074/jbc.M110.187831 PubMed 21186323.
Backbone
  Vector backbone: Modified pEGFP-N1 (see note)
  Backbone size w/o insert (bp): 4000
  Vector type: Mammalian Expression
Growth in bacteria
  Bacterial resistance: Kanamycin, 50 μg/mL
  Growth temperature: 37°C
  Growth strain: DH5alpha
  Copy number: High Copy
Gene/Insert
  Gene/Insert name: Dynactin-4 (alt names: p62; dynactin subunit 4 isoform c)
  Species: H. sapiens (human)
  Entrez Gene: DCTN4 (a.k.a. DYN4, P62)
  Tag / fusion protein: 3XHA (C terminal on backbone)
  Cloning method: Restriction Enzyme; 5′ cloning site XhoI (not destroyed); 3′ cloning site HindIII (not destroyed)
  Sequencing primers: 5′ CMV-Fwd
Terms and licenses: Academic/Nonprofit Terms; Industry Terms: Not Available to Industry
Depositor comments: For the preparation of HA-dynactin-4, GFP was first cut out of pEGFP-N1 vector between HindIII and NotI, and in its place, we introduced a triple HA sequence that was synthesized by PCR and ligated into the vector. To a recombinant ORF sequence of dynactin-4, we added by PCR a 5′ XhoI site, and a HindIII site on its 3′ end. The dynactin-4 construct was then cloned into the modified 3XHA-containing vector.
How to cite: Dynactin-4/p62-3XHA was a gift from Vann Bennett (Addgene plasmid # 31058 ; http://n2t.net/addgene:31058 ; RRID:Addgene_31058)
