>Addgene plasmid #31058 | Dynactin-4/p62-3XHA | addgene partial sequence | sequence record 44230 | SV40pA-R 5'-GAAATTTGTGATGCTATTGC-3'
TTAACAACAACAATTGCATTCATTTTATGTTTCAGGTTCAGGGGGAGGTGTGGGAGGTTTTTTAAAGCAA
GTAAAACCTCTACAAATGTGGTATGGCTGATTATGATCTAGAGTCGCGGCCGCTCAAGCGTAATCTGGAA
CATCGTATGGGTAAGCGTAATCTGGAACATCGTATGGGTAAGCGTAATCTGGAACATCGTATGGGTAAAG
CTTAGGAAGAAGTGGGCCCAAGCTAAGTTCCACATGCTGGGTGAGCCAGATGACTTCTGTTCCCTGGTCA
CTTTCTTCAATGGGGCGAATGGGGGCTGCCAGGTTTTTAAAATCATGCTTCATCTTGAAGCACACGGTCA
CTTCACCCTCCTCACGCTGTGGTGTAACTTTGATGAAAATACCCACTTTGTTGGCCTTTCTGAAGGCTAT
AATGTCAGGATCGTCCTGAAAGTCTTGAGGTTCTGCCAACTCATCGTACTCTGCTGCTGCATCCTTGCCA
GCTAAAACGAGCTCTTTGGGAGGCACCACCACCTTAGCAGTGCTGTTGATATCATCAGGGTCCCCCTCCT
CACACTCGAATAGAGTCACATGGGTGAGGTTCTCAACTGGATTTGTAAGAGTCAGGAGGACCTGGCTCTC
CTTCATGTAGCGAAGGTTGGGAATTGACATGATTCTCACTTCTGGAATATAATTGACAGCGACCAGCTGG
ATTTTGAATTTGATTGACGTTGGGT
